>Addgene plasmid #192545 | pENTR4 PARP2 E614Q | addgene full sequence | sequence record 378812 | Addgene NGS Result
CACATGTTCTTTCCTGCGTTATCCCCTGATTCTGTGGATAACCGTATTACCGCTAGCATGGATCTCGGGG
ACGTCTAACTACTAAGCGAGAGTAGGGAACTGCCAGGCATCAAATAAAACGAAAGGCTCAGTCGGAAGAC
TGGGCCTTTCGTTTTATCTGTTGTTTGTCGGTGAACGCTCTCCTGAGTAGGACAAATCCGCCGGGAGCGG
ATTTGAACGTTGTGAAGCAACGGCCCGGAGGGTGGCGGGCAGGACGCCCGCCATAAACTGCCAGGCATCA
AACTAAGCAGAAGGCCATCCTGACGGATGGCCTTTTTGCGTTTCTACAAACTCTTCCTGTTAGTTAGTTA
CTTAAGCTCGGGCCCCAAATAATGATTTTATTTTGACTGATAGTGACCTGTTCGTTGCAACAAATTGATA
AGCAATGCTTTTTTATAATGCCAACTTTGTACAAAAAAGCAGGCTCCACCATGGCGAACAAGCTCAAAGT
CGACGAACTCCGTTTAAAACTCGCCGAGCGTGGACTCAGTACTACTGGAGTCAAAGCCGTTCTGGTGGAG
AGGCTTGAAGAGGCTATCGCAGAAGACACTAAGAAGGAAGAATCAAAGAGCAAGAGGAAAAGAAATTCTT
CTAATGATACTTATGAATCGAACAAATTGATTGCAATTGGCGAATTTCGTGGGATGATTGTGAAGGAATT
GCGTGAGGAAGCTATTAAGAGAGGCTTAGATACAACAGGAACCAAAAAGGATCTTCTTGAGAGGCTTTGC
AATGATGCTAATAACGTTTCCAATGCACCAGTCAAATCCAGTAATGGGACAGATGAAGCTGAAGATGACA
ACAATGGCTTTGAAGAAGAAAAGAAAGAAGAGAAAATCGTAACCGCGACAAAGAAGGGTGCAGCGGTGTT
AGATCAGTGGATTCCTGATGAGATAAAGAGTCAGTACCATGTTCTACAAAGGGGTGATGATGTTTATGAT
GCTATCTTAAATCAGACAAATGTCAGGGATAATAATAACAAGTTCTTTGTCCTACAAGTCCTAGAGTCGG
ATAGTAAAAAGACATACATGGTTTACACCAGATGGGGAAGAGTTGGTGTGAAAGGACAAAGTAAGCTAGA
TGGGCCTTATGACTCATGGGATCGTGCGATAGAGATATTTACCAATAAGTTCAATGACAAGACAAAGAAT
TATTGGTCTGACAGAAAGGAGTTTATCCCACATCCCAAGTCCTATACATGGCTCGAAATGGATTACGGAA
AAGAGGAAAATGATTCACCGGTCAATAATGATATTCCGAGTTCATCTTCCGAAGTTAAACCTGAACAATC
AAAACTAGATACTCGGGTTGCCAAGTTCATCTCTCTTATATGTAATGTCAGCATGATGGCACAGCATATG
ATGGAAATAGGATATAACGCTAACAAATTGCCACTCGGCAAGATAAGCAAGTCCACAATTTCAAAGGGTT
ATGAAGTGCTGAAGAGAATATCGGAGGTGATTGATCGGTATGATAGAACGAGGCTTGAGGAACTGAGTGG
AGAGTTCTACACAGTGATACCTCATGATTTTGGTTTTAAGAAAATGAGCCAGTTTGTTATAGACACTCCT
CAAAAGTTGAAACAGAAAATTGAAATGGTTGAAGCATTAGGTGAGATTGAACTCGCAACAAAGTTGTTGT
CCGTCGACCCGGGATTGCAGGATGATCCTTTATATTATCACTACCAGCAACTTAATTGTGGTTTGACGCC
AGTAGGAAATGATTCAGAGGAGTTCTCTATGGTTGCTAATTACATGGAGAACACTCATGCAAAGACGCAT
TCGGGATATACGGTTGAGATTGCTCAACTATTTAGAGCTTCGAGAGCTGTTGAAGCTGATCGATTCCAAC
AGTTTTCAAGTTCGAAGAACAGGATGCTACTCTGGCACGGTTCACGTCTCACTAACTGGGCTGGTATTTT
ATCTCAAGGTCTGCGAATAGCTCCTCCTGAAGCGCCTGTAACTGGTTACATGTTTGGAAAAGGGGTTTAC
TTTGCGGATATGTTCTCCAAGAGTGCGAACTATTGCTATGCCAACACTGGCGCTAATGATGGCGTTCTGC
TCCTCTGCGAGGTTGCTTTGGGAGACATGAATGAACTTCTGTATTCAGATTATAACGCGGATAATCTACC
CCCGGGAAAGCTAAGCACAAAAGGTGTGGGGAAAACAGCACCAAACCCATCAGAGGCTCAAACACTAGAA
GACGGTGTTGTTGTTCCACTTGGCAAACCAGTGGAACGTTCATGCTCCAAGGGGATGTTGTTGTACAACC
AATATATAGTCTACAATGTGGAACAAATCAAGATGCGTTATGTGATCCAAGTCAAATTCAACTACAAGCA
CGACCCAGCTTTCTTGTACAAAGTTGGCATTATAAGAAAGCATTGCTTATCAATTTGTTGCAACGAACAG
GTCACTATCAGTCAAAATAAAATCATTATTTGCCATCCAGCTGCAGCTCTGGCCCGTGTCTCAAAATCTC
TGATGTTACATTGCACAAGATAAAAATATATCATCATGAACAATAAAACTGTCTGCTTACATAAACAGTA
ATACAAGGGGTGTTATGAGCCATATTCAACGGGAAACGTCGAGGCCGCGATTAAATTCCAACATGGATGC
TGATTTATATGGGTATAAATGGGCTCGCGATAATGTCGGGCAATCAGGTGCGACAATCTATCGCTTGTAT
GGGAAGCCCGATGCGCCAGAGTTGTTTCTGAAACATGGCAAAGGTAGCGTTGCCAATGATGTTACAGATG
AGATGGTCAGACTAAACTGGCTGACGGAATTTATGCCTCTTCCGACCATCAAGCATTTTATCCGTACTCC
TGGTGATGCATGGTTACTCACCACTGCGATCCCCGGAAAAACAGCATTCCAGGTATTAGAAGAATATCCT
GATTCAGGTGAAAATATTGTTGATGCGCTGGCAGTGTTCCTGCGCCGGTTGCATTCGATTCCTGTTTGTA
ATTGTCCTTTTAACAGCGATCGCGTATTTCGTCTCGCTCAGGCGCAATCACGAATGAATAACGGTTTGGT
TGATGCGAGTGATTTTGATGACGAGCGTAATGGCTGGCCTGTTGAACAAGTCTGGAAAGAAATGCATAAA
CTTTTGCCATTCTCACCGGATTCAGTCGTCACTCATGGTGATTTCTCACTTGATAACCTTATTTTTGACG
AGGGGAAATTAATAGGTTGTATTGATGTTGGACGAGTCGGAATCGCAGACCGATACCAGGATCTTGCCAT
CCTATGGAACTGCCTCGGTGAGTTTTCTCCTTCATTACAGAAACGGCTTTTTCAAAAATATGGTATTGAT
AATCCTGATATGAATAAATTGCAGTTTCATTTGATGCTCGATGAGTTTTTCTAATCAGAATTGGTTAATT
GGTTGTAACATTATTCAGATTGGGCCCCGTTCCACTGAGCGTCAGACCCCGTAGAAAAGATCAAAGGATC
TTCTTGAGATCCTTTTTTTCTGCGCGTAATCTGCTGCTTGCAAACAAAAAAACCACCGCTACCAGCGGTG
GTTTGTTTGCCGGATCAAGAGCTACCAACTCTTTTTCCGAAGGTAACTGGCTTCAGCAGAGCGCAGATAC
CAAATACTGTTCTTCTAGTGTAGCCGTAGTTAGGCCACCACTTCAAGAACTCTGTAGCACCGCCTACATA
CCTCGCTCTGCTAATCCTGTTACCAGTGGCTGCTGCCAGTGGCGATAAGTCGTGTCTTACCGGGTTGGAC
TCAAGACGATAGTTACCGGATAAGGCGCAGCGGTCGGGCTGAACGGGGGGTTCGTGCACACAGCCCAGCT
TGGAGCGAACGACCTACACCGAACTGAGATACCTACAGCGTGAGCTATGAGAAAGCGCCACGCTTCCCGA
AGGGAGAAAGGCGGACAGGTATCCGGTAAGCGGCAGGGTCGGAACAGGAGAGCGCACGAGGGAGCTTCCA
GGGGGAAACGCCTGGTATCTTTATAGTCCTGTCGGGTTTCGCCACCTCTGACTTGAGCGTCGATTTTTGT
GATGCTCGTCAGGGGGGCGGAGCCTATGGAAAAACGCCAGCAACGCGGCCTTTTTACGGTTCCTGGCCTT
TTGCTGGCCTTTTGCT
Features (pLannotate 1.2.2; 8 found; start..end, strand, type, name):
      1..54      +  rep_origin     RSF ori (fragment): Plasmids containing the RSF 1030 origin of replication can be propagated in E. coli cells that contain additional plasmids with compatible origins.
    114..157     -  terminator     rrnB T1 terminator: Escherichia coli rrnB; transcription terminator T1 from the E. coli rrnB gene
    289..316     +  terminator     rrnB T2 terminator: transcription terminator T2 from the E. coli rrnB gene
    366..465     +  protein_bind   attL1: mutant version of attL; recombination site for the Gateway® LR reaction LR Clonase™
    471..2381    +  CDS            PARP2: PARP2_ARATH - Also known as APP. Experimental evidence at transcript level: Swiss-Prot protein existence level 2. Involved in the base excision repair (BER) pathway, by catalyzing the poly(ADP-ribosyl)ation of a limited number of acceptor proteins involved in chromatin architecture and in DNA metabolism. This modification follows DNA damages and appears as an obligatory step in a detection/signaling pathway leading to the reparation of DNA strand breaks (By similarity). From Arabidopsis thaliana (Mouse-ear cress).
   2383..2482    -  protein_bind   attL2: mutant version of attL; recombination site for the Gateway® LR reaction LR Clonase™
   2605..3414    +  CDS            KanR: aminoglycoside phosphotransferase; aph(3')-Ia; confers resistance to kanamycin in bacteria or G418 (Geneticin®) in eukaryotes
   3504..4092    +  rep_origin     ori: high-copy-number ColE1/pMB1/pBR322/pUC origin of replication
