[The description below was written by a language model from this plasmid's Addgene catalogue record and pLannotate feature annotations shown in this document.]
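Description:
pENTR4 PARP2 E614Q is a Gateway entry clone built on the commercial pENTR4 backbone and carrying the coding sequence of Arabidopsis thaliana poly(ADP-ribose) polymerase 2 (PARP2, listed under the alternative name AT4G02390). The plasmid totals 4,146 bp, of which the insert accounts for 1,911 bp. It is maintained in E. coli through a high-copy ColE1/pUC-type origin and selected with kanamycin via an aminoglycoside phosphotransferase (KanR) gene. The annotation also flags a short fragment resembling the RSF origin, which is probably a partial match rather than a second functional replicon. The Entrez Gene field lists a different locus identifier (AT3G18250) from the one in the insert name, a discrepancy the record does not resolve. The feature annotation itself identifies the CDS as Arabidopsis PARP2.

The PARP2 open reading frame sits between attL1 and attL2, the recombination sites used in the Gateway LR reaction to move an insert directionally into attR-containing destination vectors. The rrnB T1 and T2 transcription terminators lie upstream of attL1 and insulate the cassette from read-through transcription originating in the backbone. As an entry vector it has no annotated promoter driving the insert, so expression depends on the destination vector chosen. The CDS lacks a stop codon, which allows in-frame fusion to C-terminal tags or reporters supplied by the destination vector. It carries a glutamate-to-glutamine substitution at position 614. The record does not state the functional consequence of this mutation, though the associated study concerns poly(ADP-ribose) polymerase activity in plant proteins. The insert was introduced by ligation-independent cloning.
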