Addgene plasmid #192545: pENTR4 PARP2 E614Q
Purpose: pENTR plasmid Arabidopsis thaliana PARP2 CDS, E614Q mutation, no stop codon
Depositing lab: Lennart Wirthmueller. Depositing organization: Leibniz Institute of Plant Biochemistry (IPB). Publication: The superior salinity tolerance of bread wheat cultivar Shanrong No. 3 is unlikely to be caused by elevated Ta-sro1 poly-(ADP-ribose) polymerase activity. Vogt S, Feijs K, Hosch S, De Masi R, Lintermann R, Loll B, Wirthmueller L. Plant Cell. 2022 Aug 18. pii: 6671231. doi: 10.1093/plcell/koac261. PubMed 35980152.
Backbone
  Vector backbone: pENTR4
  Backbone manufacturer: Thermo Fisher
  Backbone size w/o insert (bp): 2235
  Total vector size (bp): 4146
  Vector type: Gateway entry vector
Growth in bacteria
  Bacterial resistance: Kanamycin, 50 μg/mL
  Growth temperature: 37°C
  Growth strain: DH5alpha
  Copy number: High Copy
Gene/Insert
  Gene/Insert name: poly(ADP-ribose) polymerase 2 E614Q (alt names: PARP2; AT4G02390)
  Species: A. thaliana (mustard weed)
  Insert size (bp): 1911
  Mutation: changed Glu 614 to Gln
  Entrez Gene: AT3G18250 (a.k.a. AT3G18250)
  Cloning method: Ligation Independent Cloning
  Sequencing primers: 5′ CCCGCCATAAACTGCCAGG; 3′ CGTTGAATATGGCTCATAACACCC
Terms and licenses: Academic/Nonprofit Terms; Industry Terms: Not Available to Industry
How to cite: pENTR4 PARP2 E614Q was a gift from Lennart Wirthmueller (Addgene plasmid # 192545 ; http://n2t.net/addgene:192545 ; RRID:Addgene_192545)
